>Addgene plasmid #111803 | pLU-CMV-Flag-hATG5 WT | addgene full sequence | sequence record 212742 | Addgene NGS Result
ACAGGCCCGAAGGAATAGAAGAAGAAGGTGGAGAGAGAGACAGAGACAGATCCATTCGATTAGTGAACGG
ATCTCGACGGTATCGGTTAACTTTTAAAAGAAAAGGGGGGATTGGGGGGTACAGTGCAGGGGAAAGAATA
GTAGACATAATAGCAACAGACATACAAACTAAAGAATTACAAAAACAAATTACAAAATTCAAAATTTTAT
CGATAAGCTTGGGAGTTCCGCGTTACATAACTTACGGTAAATGGCCCGCCTGGCTGACCGCCCAACGACC
CCCGCCCATTGACGTCAATAATGACGTATGTTCCCATAGTAACGCCAATAGGGACTTTCCATTGACGTCA
ATGGGTGGAGTATTTACGGTAAACTGCCCACTTGGCAGTACATCAAGTGTATCATATGCCAAGTACGCCC
CCTATTGACGTCAATGACGGTAAATGGCCCGCCTGGCATTATGCCCAGTACATGACCTTATGGGACTTTC
CTACTTGGCAGTACATCTACGTATTAGTCATCGCTATTACCATGGTGATGCGGTTTTGGCAGTACATCAA
TGGGCGTGGATAGCGGTTTGACTCACGGGGATTTCCAAGTCTCCACCCCATTGACGTCAATGGGAGTTTG
TTTTGGCACCAAAATCAACGGGACTTTCCAAAATGTCGTAACAACTCCGCCCCATTGACGCAAATGGGCG
GTAGGCGTGTACGGTGGGAGGTCTATATAAGCAGAGCTCGTTTAGTGAACCGTCAGATCGCCTGGAGACG
CCATCCACGCTGTTTTGACCTCCATAGAAGACACCGACTCTAGCCACCATGGACTACAAAGACGATGACG
ACAAGTCTAGAATGACAGATGACAAAGATGTGCTTCGAGATGTGTGGTTTGGACGAATTCCAACTTGTTT
CACGCTATATCAGGATGAGATAACTGAAAGGGAAGCAGAACCATACTATTTGCTTTTGCCAAGAGTAAGT
TATTTGACGTTGGTAACTGACAAAGTGAAAAAGCACTTTCAGAAGGTTATGAGACAAGAAGACATTAGTG
AGATATGGTTTGAATATGAAGGCACACCACTGAAATGGCATTATCCAATTGGTTTGCTATTTGATCTTCT
TGCATCAAGTTCAGCTCTTCCTTGGAACATCACAGTACATTTTAAGAGTTTTCCAGAAAAAGACCTTCTG
CACTGTCCATCTAAGGATGCAATTGAAGCTCATTTTATGTCATGTATGAAAGAAGCTGATGCTTTAAAAC
ATAAAAGTCAAGTAATCAATGAAATGCAGAAAAAAGATCACAAGCAACTCTGGATGGGATTGCAAAATGA
CAGATTTGACCAGTTTTGGGCCATCAATCGGAAACTCATGGAATATCCTGCAGAAGAAAATGGATTTCGT
TATATCCCCTTTAGAATATATCAGACAACGACTGAAAGACCTTTCATTCAGAAGCTGTTTCGTCCTGTGG
CTGCAGATGGACAGTTGCACACACTAGGAGATCTCCTCAAAGAAGTTTGTCCTTCTGCTATTGATCCTGA
AGATGGGGAAAAAAAGAATCAAGTGATGATTCATGGAATTGAGCCAATGTTGGAAACACCTCTGCAGTGG
CTGAGTGAACATCTGAGCTACCCGGATAATTTTCTTCATATTAGTATCATCCCACAGCCAACAGATTGAC
TCGAGGAATTCGGATCCGTCGACAATCAACCTCTGGATTACAAAATTTGTGAAAGATTGACTGGTATTCT
TAACTATGTTGCTCCTTTTACGCTATGTGGATACGCTGCTTTAATGCCTTTGTATCATGCTATTGCTTCC
CGTATGGCTTTCATTTTCTCCTCCTTGTATAAATCCTGGTTGCTGTCTCTTTATGAGGAGTTGTGGCCCG
TTGTCAGGCAACGTGGCGTGGTGTGCACTGTGTTTGCTGACGCAACCCCCACTGGTTGGGGCATTGCCAC
CACCTGTCAGCTCCTTTCCGGGACTTTCGCTTTCCCCCTCCCTATTGCCACGGCGGAACTCATCGCCGCC
TGCCTTGCCCGCTGCTGGACAGGGGCTCGGCTGTTGGGCACTGACAATTCCGTGGTGTTGTCGGGGAAGC
TGACGTCCTTTCCATGGCTGCTCGCCTGTGTTGCCACCTGGATTCTGCGCGGGACGTCCTTCTGCTACGT
CCCTTCGGCCCTCAATCCAGCGGACCTTCCTTCCCGCGGCCTGCTGCCGGCTCTGCGGCCTCTTCCGCGT
CTTCGCCTTCGCCCTCAGACGAGTCGGATCTCCCTTTGGGCCGCCTCCCCGCCTGGAATTCGAGCTCGGT
ACCTTTAAGACCAATGACTTACAAGGCAGCTGTAGATCTTAGCCACTTTTTAAAAGAAAAGGGGGGACTG
GAAGGGCTAATTCACTCCCAACGAAGACAAGATCTGCTTTTTGCTTGTACTGGGTCTCTCTGGTTAGACC
AGATCTGAGCCTGGGAGCTCTCTGGCTAACTAGGGAACCCACTGCTTAAGCCTCAATAAAGCTTGCCTTG
AGTGCTTCAAGTAGTGTGTGCCCGTCTGTTGTGTGACTCTGGTAACTAGAGATCCCTCAGACCCTTTTAG
TCAGTGTGGAAAATCTCTAGCAGTAGTAGTTCATGTCATCTTATTATTCAGTATTTATAACTTGCAAAGA
AATGAATATCAGAGAGTGAGAGGAACTTGTTTATTGCAGCTTATAATGGTTACAAATAAAGCAATAGCAT
CACAAATTTCACAAATAAAGCATTTTTTTCACTGCATTCTAGTTGTGGTTTGTCCAAACTCATCAATGTA
TCTTATCATGTCTGGCTCTAGCTATCCCGCCCCTAACTCCGCCCATCCCGCCCCTAACTCCGCCCAGTTC
CGCCCATTCTCCGCCCCATGGCTGACTAATTTTTTTTATTTATGCAGAGGCCGAGGCCGCCTCGGCCTCT
GAGCTATTCCAGAAGTAGTGAGGAGGCTTTTTTGGAGGCCTAGGCTTTTGCGGGCCCAAATTCGTAATCA
TGTCATAGCTGTTTCCTGTGTGAAATTGTTATCCGCTCACAATTCCACACAACATACGAGCCGGAAGCAT
AAAGTGTAAAGCCTGGGGTGCCTAATGAGTGAGCTAACTCACATTAATTGCGTTGCGCTCACTGCCCGCT
TTCCAGTCGGGAAACCTGTCGTGCCAGCTGCATTAATGAATCGGCCAACGCGCGGGGAGAGGCGGTTTGC
GTATTGGGCGCTCTTCCGCTTCCTCGCTCACTGACTCGCTGCGCTCGGTCGTTCGGCTGCGGCGAGCGGT
ATCAGCTCACTCAAAGGCGGTAATACGGTTATCCACAGAATCAGGGGATAACGCAGGAAAGAACATGTGA
GCAAAAGGCCAGCAAAAGGCCAGGAACCGTAAAAAGGCCGCGTTGCTGGCGTTTTTCCATAGGCTCCGCC
CCCCTGACGAGCATCACAAAAATCGACGCTCAAGTCAGAGGTGGCGAAACCCGACAGGACTATAAAGATA
CCAGGCGTTTCCCCCTGGAAGCTCCCTCGTGCGCTCTCCTGTTCCGACCCTGCCGCTTACCGGATACCTG
TCCGCCTTTCTCCCTTCGGGAAGCGTGGCGCTTTCTCATAGCTCACGCTGTAGGTATCTCAGTTCGGTGT
AGGTCGTTCGCTCCAAGCTGGGCTGTGTGCACGAACCCCCCGTTCAGCCCGACCGCTGCGCCTTATCCGG
TAACTATCGTCTTGAGTCCAACCCGGTAAGACACGACTTATCGCCACTGGCAGCAGCCACTGGTAACAGG
ATTAGCAGAGCGAGGTATGTAGGCGGTGCTACAGAGTTCTTGAAGTGGTGGCCTAACTACGGCTACACTA
GAAGAACAGTATTTGGTATCTGCGCTCTGCTGAAGCCAGTTACCTTCGGAAAAAGAGTTGGTAGCTCTTG
ATCCGGCAAACAAACCACCGCTGGTAGCGGTGGTTTTTTTGTTTGCAAGCAGCAGATTACGCGCAGAAAA
AAAGGATCTCAAGAAGATCCTTTGATCTTTTCTACGGGGTCTGACGCTCAGTGGAACGAAAACTCACGTT
AAGGGATTTTGGTCATGAGATTATCAAAAAGGATCTTCACCTAGATCCTTTTAAATTAAAAATGAAGTTT
TAAATCAATCTAAAGTATATATGAGTAAACTTGGTCTGACAGTTACCAATGCTTAATCAGTGAGGCACCT
ATCTCAGCGATCTGTCTATTTCGTTCATCCATAGTTGCCTGACTCCCCGTCGTGTAGATAACTACGATAC
GGGAGGGCTTACCATCTGGCCCCAGTGCTGCAATGATACCGCGAGACCCACGCTCACCGGCTCCAGATTT
ATCAGCAATAAACCAGCCAGCCGGAAGGGCCGAGCGCAGAAGTGGTCCTGCAACTTTATCCGCCTCCATC
CAGTCTATTAATTGTTGCCGGGAAGCTAGAGTAAGTAGTTCGCCAGTTAATAGTTTGCGCAACGTTGTTG
CCATTGCTACAGGCATCGTGGTGTCACGCTCGTCGTTTGGTATGGCTTCATTCAGCTCCGGTTCCCAACG
ATCAAGGCGAGTTACATGATCCCCCATGTTGTGCAAAAAAGCGGTTAGCTCCTTCGGTCCTCCGATCGTT
GTCAGAAGTAAGTTGGCCGCAGTGTTATCACTCATGGTTATGGCAGCACTGCATAATTCTCTTACTGTCA
TGCCATCCGTAAGATGCTTTTCTGTGACTGGTGAGTACTCAACCAAGTCATTCTGAGAATAGTGTATGCG
GCGACCGAGTTGCTCTTGCCCGGCGTCAATACGGGATAATACCGCGCCACATAGCAGAACTTTAAAAGTG
CTCATCATTGGAAAACGTTCTTCGGGGCGAAAACTCTCAAGGATCTTACCGCTGTTGAGATCCAGTTCGA
TGTAACCCACTCGTGCACCCAACTGATCTTCAGCATCTTTTACTTTCACCAGCGTTTCTGGGTGAGCAAA
AACAGGAAGGCAAAATGCCGCAAAAAAGGGAATAAGGGCGACACGGAAATGTTGAATACTCATACTCTTC
CTTTTTCAATATTATTGAAGCATTTATCAGGGTTATTGTCTCATGAGCGGATACATATTTGAATGTATTT
AGAAAAATAAACAAATAGGGGTTCCGCGCACATTTCCCCGAAAAGTGCCACCTGACGTCTAAGAAACCAT
TATTATCATGACATTAACCTATAAAAATAGGCGTATCACGAGGCCCTTTCGTCTCGCGCGTTTCGGTGAT
GACGGTGAAAACCTCTGACACATGCAGCTCCCGGAGACGGTCACAGCTTGTCTGTAAGCGGATGCCGGGA
GCAGACAAGCCCGTCAGGGCGCGTCAGCGGGTGTTGGCGGGTGTCGGGGCTGGCTTAACTATGCGGCATC
AGAGCAGATTGTACTGAGAGTGCACCATATGCGGTGTGAAATACCGCACAGATGCGTAAGGAGAAAATAC
CGCATCAGGCGCCATTCGCCATTCAGGCTGCGCAACTGTTGGGAAGGGCGATCGGTGCGGGCCTCTTCGC
TATTACGCCAGCTGGCGAAAGGGGGATGTGCTGCAAGGCGATTAAGTTGGGTAACGCCAGGGTTTTCCCA
GTCACGACGTTGTAAAACGACGGCCAGTGCCAAGCTGACGCGTGTAGTCTTATGCAATACTCTTGTAGTC
TTGCAACATGGTAACGATGAGTTAGCAACATGCCTTACAAGGAGAGAAAAAGCACCGTGCATGCCGATTG
GTGGAAGTAAGGTGGTACGATCGTGCCTTATTAGGAAGGCAACAGACGGGTCTGACATGGATTGGACGAA
CCACTGAATTGCCGCATTGCAGAGATATTGTATTTAAGTGCCTAGCTCGATACATAAACGGGTCTCTCTG
GTTAGACCAGATCTGAGCCTGGGAGCTCTCTGGCTAACTAGGGAACCCACTGCTTAAGCCTCAATAAAGC
TTGCCTTGAGTGCTTCAAGTAGTGTGTGCCCGTCTGTTGTGTGACTCTGGTAACTAGAGATCCCTCAGAC
CCTTTTAGTCAGTGTGGAAAATCTCTAGCAGTGGCGCCCGAACAGGGACTTGAAAGCGAAAGGGAAACCA
GAGGAGCTCTCTCGACGCAGGACTCGGCTTGCTGAAGCGCGCACGGCAAGAGGCGAGGGGCGGCGACTGG
TGAGTACGCCAAAAATTTTGACTAGCGGAGGCTAGAAGGAGAGAGATGGGTGCGAGAGCGTCAGTATTAA
GCGGGGGAGAATTAGATCGCGATGGGAAAAAATTCGGTTAAGGCCAGGGGGAAAGAAAAAATATAAATTA
AAACATATAGTATGGGCAAGCAGGGAGCTAGAACGATTCGCAGTTAATCCTGGCCTGTTAGAAACATCAG
AAGGCTGTAGACAAATACTGGGACAGCTACAACCATCCCTTCAGACAGGATCAGAAGAACTTAGATCATT
ATATAATACAGTAGCAACCCTCTATTGTGTGCATCAAAGGATAGAGATAAAAGACACCAAGGAAGCTTTA
GACAAGATAGAGGAAGAGCAAAACAAAAGTAAGACCACCGCACAGCAAGCGGCCGCTGATCTTCAGACCT
GGAGGAGGAGATATGAGGGACAATTGGAGAAGTGAATTATATAAATATAAAGTAGTAAAAATTGAACCAT
TAGGAGTAGCACCCACCAAGGCAAAGAGAAGAGTGGTGCAGAGAGAAAAAAGAGCAGTGGGAATAGGAGC
TTTGTTCCTTGGGTTCTTGGGAGCAGCAGGAAGCACTATGGGCGCAGCGTCAATGACGCTGACGGTACAG
GCCAGACAATTATTGTCTGGTATAGTGCAGCAGCAGAACAATTTGCTGAGGGCTATTGAGGCGCAACAGC
ATCTGTTGCAACTCACAGTCTGGGGCATCAAGCAGCTCCAGGCAAGAATCCTGGCTGTGGAAAGATACCT
AAAGGATCAACAGCTCCTGGGGATTTGGGGTTGCTCTGGAAAACTCATTTGCACCACTGCTGTGCCTTGG
AATGCTAGTTGGAGTAATAAATCTCTGGAACAGATTTGGAATCACACGACCTGGATGGAGTGGGACAGAG
AAATTAACAATTACACAAGCTTAATACACTCCTTAATTGAAGAATCGCAAAACCAGCAAGAAAAGAATGA
ACAAGAATTATTGGAATTAGATAAATGGGCAAGTTTGTGGAATTGGTTTAACATAACAAATTGGCTGTGG
TATATAAAATTATTCATAATGATAGTAGGAGGCTTGGTAGGTTTAAGAATAGTTTTTGCTGTACTTTCTA
TAGTGAATAGAGTTAGGCAGGGATATTCACCATTATCGTTTCAGACCCACCTCCCAACCCCGAGGGGACC
CG
Features (pLannotate 1.2.2; 26 found; start..end, strand, type, name):
     92..208     +  misc_feature   cPPT/CTS: central polypurine tract and central termination sequence of HIV-1
    231..534     +  enhancer       CMV enhancer: human cytomegalovirus immediate early enhancer
    535..738     +  promoter       CMV promoter: human cytomegalovirus (CMV) immediate early promoter
    821..841     +  CDS            3xFLAG (fragment): three tandem FLAG® epitope tags
    852..1676    +  CDS            ATG5: ATG5_HUMAN - Also known as APG5L, ASP. Experimental evidence at protein level: Swiss-Prot protein existence level 1. (Microbial infection) May act as a proviral factor. In association with ATG12, negatively regulates the innate antiviral immune response by impairing the type I IFN production pathway upon vesicular stomatitis virus (VSV) infection (PubMed:17709747). Required for the translation of incoming hepatitis C virus (HCV) RNA and, thereby, for initiation of HCV replication, but not required once infection is established (PubMed:19666601). From Homo sapiens (Human).
   1704..2292    +  misc_feature   WPRE: woodchuck hepatitis virus posttranscriptional regulatory element
   2309..2377    +  CDS            nef (fragment): NEF_HV1Z2 - Experimental evidence at protein level: Swiss-Prot protein existence level 1. Extracellular Nef protein targets CD4(+) T-lymphocytes for apoptosis by interacting with CXCR4 surface receptors. From Human immunodeficiency virus type 1 group M subtype D (isolate Z2/CDC-Z34) (HIV-1).
   2379..2612    +  LTR            3' LTR (ΔU3): self-inactivating 3' long terminal repeat (LTR) from HIV-1
   2684..2805    +  polyA_signal   SV40 poly(A) signal: SV40 polyadenylation signal
   2845..2980    +  rep_origin     SV40 ori: SV40 origin of replication
   3036..3052    -  protein_bind   lac operator: The lac repressor binds to the lac operator to inhibit transcription in E. coli. This inhibition can be relieved by adding lactose or isopropyl-β-D-thiogalactopyranoside (IPTG). lac repressor encoded by lacI
   3060..3090    -  promoter       lac promoter: promoter for the E. coli lac operon
   3105..3126    -  protein_bind   CAP binding site: CAP binding activates transcription in the presence of cAMP. E. coli catabolite activator protein
   3139..3231    -  CDS            lacI (fragment): lac repressor; lacI; The lac repressor binds to the lac operator to inhibit transcription in E. coli. This inhibition can be relieved by adding lactose or isopropyl-β-D-thiogalactopyranoside (IPTG).
   3414..4002    -  rep_origin     ori: high-copy-number ColE1/pMB1/pBR322/pUC origin of replication
   4173..5033    -  CDS            AmpR: β-lactamase; bla; confers resistance to ampicillin, carbenicillin, and related antibiotics
   5034..5138    -  promoter       AmpR promoter: bla
   5233..5268    +  CDS            rop (fragment): Rop protein, which maintains plasmids at low copy number; rop
   5370..5469    +  misc_feature   bom (fragment): basis of mobility region from pBR322
   5475..5629    -  CDS            lacZα (fragment): LacZα fragment of β-galactosidase; lacZ fragment
   5643..5869    +  promoter       RSV promoter: Rous sarcoma virus enhancer/promoter
   5870..6050    +  LTR            5' LTR (truncated): truncated 5' long terminal repeat (LTR) from HIV-1
   6097..6222    +  misc_feature   HIV-1 Ψ: packaging signal of human immunodeficiency virus type 1
   6206..6569    +  CDS            HIV-1 gag (fragment): gag protein from human immunodeficiency virus 1; gag
   6715..6948    +  misc_feature   RRE: The Rev response element (RRE) of HIV-1 allows for Rev-dependent mRNA export from the nucleus to the cytoplasm.
   7325..73      +  CDS            Rev (fragment) (across the origin): human immunodeficiency virus 1 (HIV-1) Rev protein; rev; enhances nuclear export of unspliced and incompletely spliced viral mRNAs
