[The description below was written by a language model from this plasmid's Addgene catalogue record and pLannotate feature annotations shown in this document.]
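Description:
pLU-CMV-Flag-hATG5 WT is a 7,352-nt lentiviral transfer plasmid built on the pLU-CMV backbone for expressing wild-type human ATG5, a core autophagy protein, in mammalian cells. In bacteria it is maintained through a high-copy ColE1/pUC-type origin and selected with ampicillin via the β-lactamase gene. Short remnants of lacI, lacZα, rop and bom, together with a lac promoter/operator, are cloning-vector leftovers with no evident role. No mammalian selection marker or fluorescent reporter is annotated.

The viral portion has a third-generation, self-inactivating layout. An RSV promoter replaces the U3 region of a truncated HIV-1 5' LTR to drive Tat-independent synthesis of the genomic RNA in packaging cells. This is followed by the Ψ packaging signal with a partial gag sequence, the Rev response element for nuclear export of the unspliced transcript, and the cPPT/CTS, which aids nuclear import of the reverse-transcribed genome. The internal expression cassette uses the CMV enhancer and immediate-early promoter to drive ATG5 with an N-terminal Flag tag; the annotation detects only a short fragment matching a 3xFLAG reference, consistent with the Flag tag listed in the catalogue entry. A WPRE downstream of the coding sequence enhances transcript stability and expression, and the ΔU3 3' LTR inactivates LTR promoter activity after integration. An SV40 poly(A) signal and SV40 origin lie beyond the 3' LTR.

The construct can be used by direct transfection or packaged into lentivirus with helper plasmids for stable transduction. The "WT" designation and the associated study of an ATG5 mutation linked to reduced autophagy and ataxia suggest it serves as the wild-type reference for comparison with mutant ATG5.
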