Addgene plasmid #111803: pLU-CMV-Flag-hATG5 WT
Purpose: Mammalian Expression of hATG5
Depositing lab: Jun Hee Lee. Depositing organization: University of Michigan. Publication: Mutation in ATG5 reduces autophagy and leads to ataxia with developmental delay. Kim M, Sandford E, Gatica D, Qiu Y, Liu X, Zheng Y, Schulman BA, Xu J, Semple I, Ro SH, Kim B, Mavioglu RN, Tolun A, Jipa A, Takats S, Karpati M, Li JZ, Yapici Z, Juhasz G, Lee JH, Klionsky DJ, Burmeister M. Elife. 2016 Jan 26;5. pii: e12245. doi: 10.7554/eLife.12245. PubMed 26812546.
Backbone
  Vector backbone: pLU-CMV
  Vector type: Mammalian Expression, Lentiviral
Growth in bacteria
  Bacterial resistance: Ampicillin, 100 μg/mL
  Growth temperature: 37°C
  Growth strain: NEB Stable
  Copy number: Unknown
Gene/Insert
  Gene/Insert name: hATG5
  Species: H. sapiens (human)
  Entrez Gene: ATG5 (a.k.a. APG5, APG5-LIKE, APG5L, ASP, SCAR25, hAPG5)
  Tag / fusion protein: Flag (N terminal on insert)
  Cloning method: Restriction Enzyme; 5′ cloning site unknown (unknown if destroyed); 3′ cloning site unknown (unknown if destroyed)
  Sequencing primers: 5′ CMV-F
Terms and licenses: Academic/Nonprofit Terms; Industry Terms: Not Available to Industry
How to cite: pLU-CMV-Flag-hATG5 WT was a gift from Jun Hee Lee (Addgene plasmid # 111803 ; http://n2t.net/addgene:111803 ; RRID:Addgene_111803)
