>Addgene plasmid #111803 | pLU-CMV-Flag-hATG5 WT | depositor partial sequence | sequence record 210034 | CMV
GGCNTANCGACTCGTTTAGTGACCGTCAGATCGCCTGGAGACGCCATCCACGCTGTTTTGACCTCCATAG
AAGACACCGACTCTAGCCACCATGGACTACAAAGACGATGACGACAAGTCTAGAATGACAGATGACAAAG
ATGTGCTTCGAGATGTGTGGTTTGGACGAATTCCAACTTGTTTCACGCTATATCAGGATGAGATAACTGA
AAGGGAAGCAGAACCATACTATTTGCTTTTGCCAAGAGTAAGTTATTTGACGTTGGTAACTGACAAAGTG
AAAAAGCACTTTCAGAAGGTTATGAGACAAGAAGACATTAGTGAGATATGGTTTGAATATGAAGGCACAC
CACTGAAATGGCATTATCCAATTGGTTTGCTATTTGATCTTCTTGCATCAAGTTCAGCTCTTCCTTGGAA
CATCACAGTACATTTTAAGAGTTTTCCAGAAAAAGACCTTCTGCACTGTCCATCTAAGGATGCAATTGAA
GCTCATTTTATGTCATGTATGAAAGAAGCTGATGCTTTAAAACATAAAAGTCAAGTAATCAATGAAATGC
AGAAAAAAGATCACAAGCAACTCTGGATGGGATTGCAAAATGACAGATTTGACCAGTTTTGGGCCATCAA
TCGGAAACTCATGGAATATCCTGCAGAAGAAAATGGATTTCGTTATATCCCCTTTAGAATATATCAGACA
ACGACTGAAAGACCTTTCATTCAGAAGCTGTTTCGTCCTGTGGCTGCAGATGGACAGTTGCACACACTAG
GAGATCTCCTCAAAGAAGTTTGTCCTTCTGCTATTGATCCTGAAGATGGGGAAAAAAAGAATCAAGTGAT
GATTCATGGAATTGAGCCAATGTTGGAAACACCTCTGCAGTGGCTGAGTGAACATCTGAGCTACCCGGAT
AATTTTCTTCATATTAGTATC
